Addgene plasmid #14663: pcDNA3 Hexim2 (P#1897)
Depositing lab: Matija Peterlin. Depositing organization: University of California, San Francisco (UCSF). Publication: Interplay between 7SK snRNA and oppositely charged regions in HEXIM1 direct the inhibition of P-TEFb. Barboric M, Kohoutek J, Price JP, Blazek D, Price DH, Peterlin BM. EMBO J. 2005 Dec 21. 24(24):4291-303. 10.1038/sj.emboj.7600883 PubMed 16362050.
Backbone
  Vector backbone: pcDNA3.1 HisB
  Backbone manufacturer: Invitrogen
  Backbone size w/o insert (bp): 5500
  Vector type: Mammalian Expression
  Selectable markers: Neomycin (select with G418)
Growth in bacteria
  Bacterial resistance: Ampicillin, 100 μg/mL
  Growth temperature: 37°C
  Growth strain: DH5alpha
  Copy number: High Copy
Gene/Insert
  Gene/Insert name: Hexim2
  Species: H. sapiens (human)
  Entrez Gene: HEXIM2 (a.k.a. L3)
  Tag / fusion protein: His (N terminal on backbone); Xpress (N terminal on backbone)
  Cloning method: Restriction Enzyme; 5′ cloning site KpnI (not destroyed); 3′ cloning site ApaI (not destroyed)
  Sequencing primers: 5′ T7
Terms and licenses: Academic/Nonprofit Terms; Industry Terms: Not Available to Industry
How to cite: pcDNA3 Hexim2 (P#1897) was a gift from Matija Peterlin (Addgene plasmid # 14663 ; http://n2t.net/addgene:14663 ; RRID:Addgene_14663)
