[The description below was written by a language model from this plasmid's Addgene catalogue record.]
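Description:
pcDNA3 Hexim2 is a mammalian expression plasmid carrying the human HEXIM2 coding sequence in the Invitrogen pcDNA3.1 HisB backbone, which is recorded as about 5.5 kb without the insert. Despite the "pcDNA3" in its name, the catalogue lists the HisB variant of pcDNA3.1 as the vector. It is maintained in E. coli as a high-copy plasmid under ampicillin selection. It also carries a neomycin resistance marker, so transfected mammalian cells can be selected with G418 to obtain stable lines. No feature table accompanies the record, and the promoter is not explicitly stated. Vectors of the pcDNA3.1 family generally drive expression from the CMV immediate-early promoter. The T7 sequencing primer listed for the 5′ end is consistent with the T7 promoter/priming site that normally lies upstream of the cloning region in this backbone.

The HEXIM2 insert was placed between the KpnI and ApaI sites, both of which remain intact. It sits downstream of the backbone-encoded N-terminal polyhistidine and Xpress epitope tags. The expressed protein is therefore a His/Xpress-tagged HEXIM2, which can be detected with anti-Xpress or anti-His antibodies and purified or pulled down by metal-affinity methods. The size of the insert is not given. The associated publication concerns how 7SK snRNA and charged regions of the related protein HEXIM1 direct inhibition of the transcription elongation factor P-TEFb. This suggests the construct is used to express tagged HEXIM2 in mammalian cells for studies of P-TEFb regulation, although the record does not describe specific experiments.
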