>Addgene plasmid #14663 | pcDNA3 Hexim2 (P#1897) | addgene partial sequence | sequence record 21217 | 14663 with CMV-F
AGCTCTCTGGCTAACTAGAGAACCCACTGCTTACTGGCTTATCGAAATTAATACGACTCACTATAGGGAG
ACCCAAGCTGGCTAGCGTTTAAACTTAAGCTTACCATGGGGGGTTCTCATCATCATCATCATCATGGTAT
GGCTAGCATGACTGGTGGACAGCAAATGGGTCGGGATCTGTACGACGATGACGATAAGGTACCTATGATG
GCCACTCCGAACCAGACCGCCTGTAATGCAGAGTCACCAGTGGCCCTGGAGGAGGCCAAGACCTCTGGTG
CCCCGGGGAGCCCCCAAACACCCCCTGAGCGTCATGACTCTGGTGGTTCCCTGCCCCTGACACCGCGGAT
GGAGAGCCACTCAGAGGATGAAGATCTTGCTGGGGCTGTCGGTGGCCTGGGCTGGAACAGTAGGAGTCCC
CGGACCCAGAGCCCAGGGGGCTGCTCAGCGGAGGCTGTGCTGGCCCGGAAGAAACACCGTCGGCGGCCAT
CGAAGCGCAAAAGGCACTGGCGACCCTACCTGGAGCTGAGCTGGGCTGAGAAACAACAGCGGGATGAGAG
GCAGAGCCAGAGGGCCTCCCGGGTCCGCGAAGAGATGTTCGCCAAAGGCCAGCCCGTGGCCCCCTACAAC
ACCACCCAGTTCCTGATGAATGACAGGGACCCGGAGGAGCCCAACTTGGATGTGCCCCATGGGATCTCCC
ACCCAGGTTCCAGTGGGGAGAGTGAGGCCGGGGACAGTGATGGGCGGGGCCGANCGCACGGTGAGTTCCA
GCNGNNGGACTTCTCTGANACTTACGAACGCTTCCACACCGAGAGCCTGCAGGGCCGCAGCAAGC
